>Addgene plasmid #203490 | pENTR1a-MTS-jAspSnFR3-mRuby3 | addgene full sequence | sequence record 402490 | Addgene NGS Result
CTTTCCTGCGTTATCCCCTGATTCTGTGGATAACCGTATTACCGCTAGCATGGATCTCGGTGACGTCTAA
CTACTAAGCGAGAGTAGGGAACTGCCAGGCATCAAATAAAACGAAAGGCTCAGTCGGAAGACTGGGCCTT
TCGTTTTATCTGTTGTTTGTCGGTGAACGCTCTCCTGAGTAGGACAAATCCGCCGGGAGCGGATTTGAAC
GTTGTGAAGCAACGGCCCGGAGGGTGGCGGGCAGGACGCCCGCCATAAACTGCCAGGCATCAAACTAAGC
AGAAGGCCATCCTGACGGATGGCCTTTTTGCGTTTCTACAAACTCTTCCTGTTAGTTAGTTACTTAAGCT
CGGGCCCCAAATAATGATTTTATTTTGACTGATAGTGACCTGTTCGTTGCAACAAATTGATAAGCAATGC
TTTTTTATAATGCCAACTTTGTACAAAAAAGCAGGCTTTAAAGGAACCAATTCAGTCGACTGGATCCGGT
ACCGAATTCGCTTACTAAAAGCCAGGCCACCATGGCACTGCTTCGCGCCGCCGTTTCAGAACTCAGACGG
AGAGGACGGGGTGCGCTTACTCCCCTCCCGGCGCTGTCTAGCTTGCTTTCCTCACTTAGCCCCCGAAGTC
CCGCCTCAACGCGCCCAGAGCCAAACAATCCACACGCAGATCGACGCCATGTCATCGCTTTGAGGCGATG
CCCCCCACTTCCTGCCTCTGCCGTTCTGGCACCTGAACTCCTGCATGCACGAGGATTGCTCCCGAGACAT
TGGTCTCATGCCTCTCCCTTGTCCACGTCCTCTTCATCCAGTAGACCAGCAGATAAGGCGCAGTTGACCT
GGGTCGATAAATGGATCCCAGAAGCCGCGAGACCGTATGGCAGATCTGCCGCAGGCAGCACGCTGGACAA
AATCGCCAAAAACGGTGTGATTGTCGTCGGTCACCGTAAATCTGCCGTGCCTTTCTCTTATTACGACAGT
CAGCACAAAGTGGTGGGTTACTCGCAGGAATACTCCAACGCCATTGTTGAAGCAGTGAAAAAGAAACTCA
ACAAACCGGACTTGCAGGTAAAACTGATTCCGATTACCCCACAAAACCGTATTCCACTGCTGCAAAACGG
CACTTACGATTTTGAATGTGGTTCTACCACCAACAACGTCGAACGCCAAAAACAGGCGGCTTTCTCTGAC
ACTATTTTCGTGGTCGGTACGCGCCTGTTGACCAAAAAGGGTGGCGATATCAAAGATTTTGCCAACCTGA
AAGACAAAGCCGTAGTCGTCACTTCCGGCACTACCTCTGAAGTTTTGCTCAACAAACTGAATGAAGAGCA
AAAAATGAATATGCGCATCATCAGCGCCAAAGATCACGGTGACTCTTTCCGCACCCTGGAAAGCGGTCGT
GCCGTTGCCTTTATGATGGATGACGTGCTGCTGGCCGGTGAACGTGCGAAAGCGAAGAAACCAGACGACT
GGGAAATCGTCGGCAAGCCGCAGTCTCAGGAGGCCTACGGTTGTATGTTGCGTAAAGATGATCCGCAGTT
CAAAAAGCTGATGGATGACACCATCGCTCAGGTGCAGACCTCCGGTGAAGCGGAAAAATGGTTTGATAAG
TGGTTCAAAAATCCAATTCTGGTGAGCCACATCGTCTATATCACCGCCGACAAGCAGAAGAACGGCATCA
AGGCGAACTTCAAGATCCACCACAACGTGGAGGACGGCAGCGTGCAGCTCGCCGACCACTACCAGCAGAA
CACCCCCATCGGCGACGGCCCCGTGCTGCTGCCCGACAACCACTACCTGAGCTATCAGTCCGTGCTGAGC
AAAGACCCCAACGAGAAGCGCGATCACATGGTCCTGCTGGAGTTCGTGACCGCCACCACGAACTCTCTCG
GCATGGACGAGCTGTACAAGGGCGGTACCGGAGGGAGCATGAGCAAGGGCGAGGAGCTGTTCACCGGGGT
GGTGCCCATCCTGGTCGAGCTGGACGGCGACGTAAACGGCCACAAGTTCAGCGTGCGCGGCGAGGGCGAG
GGCGATGCCACCAACGGCAAGCTAACCCTGAAGCTCATCTGCACCACCGGCAAGCTGCCCGTGCCCTGGC
CCACCCTCGTGACCACCCTGGGCTACGGCGTGCAGTGCTTCGCCCGCTACCCCGACCACATGAAGCAGCA
CGACTTCTTCAAGTCCGCCATGCCCGAAGGCTACGTCCAGGAGCGCACCATCAGCTTCAAGGACGACGGA
ACCTACAAGACCCGCGCCGAGGTGAAGTTAGAGGGCGACACCCTGGTGAACCGCATCGAGCTAAAGGGCA
TCGACTTCAAGGAGGACGGCAACATCCTGGGGCACAAGCTGGAGTACAACTTTAACAACCCCCTGAACAT
GAATTTCGAACTGTCAGACGAAATGAAAGCACTGTTCAAAGAACCGAATGACAAGGCACTGAAACTGCAG
TCTACCGGCTCCGGAAATGCTGTGGGCCAGGACACGCAGGAGCGTATGGTGTCTAAGGGCGAAGAGCTGA
TCAAGGAAAATATGCGTATGAAGGTGGTCATGGAAGGTTCGGTCAACGGCCACCAATTCAAATGCACAGG
TGAAGGAGAAGGCAGGCCGTACGAGGGAGTGCAAACCATGAGGATCAAAGTCATCGAGGGAGGACCCCTG
CCATTTGCCTTTGACATTCTTGCCACGTCGTTCATGTATGGCAGCCGTACTTTTATCAAGTACCCGGCAG
ACATTCCTGATTTCTTTAAACAGTCCTTTCCTGAGGGTTTTACTTGGGAAAGAGTTACGAGATACGAAGA
TGGTGGAGTCGTCACCGTCACGCAGGACACCAGCCTTGAGGATGGCGAACTCGTTTACAACGTCAAAGTC
AGAGGGGTAAACTTTCCCTCCAATGGTCCCGTGATGCAGAAGAAGACCAAGGGTTGGGAGCCTAATACAG
AGATGATGTATCCAGCAGATGGTGGTCTGAGGGGATACACTGATATTGCACTGAAAGTTGATGGTGGTGG
CCATCTGCATTGCAATTTCGTAACAACTTACAGGTCAAAAAAGACCGTCGGGAACATCAAGATGCCCGGT
GTCCATGCCGTTGATCACCGCCTGGAAAGGATAGAGGAAAGTGACAATGAAACGTACGTAGTACAACGCG
AAGTCGCAGTTGCCAAGTACTCCAATCTTGGTGGTGGTATGGATGAACTTTATAAGTCCCATCACCATCA
CCACCATTAAGAATTCGAAGCTTATCGCTAGACCCAGCTTTCTTGTACAAAGTTGGCATTATAAGAAAGC
ATTGCTTATCAATTTGTTGCGACGAACAGGTCACTATCAGTCAAAATAAAATCATTATTTGCCATCCAGC
TGCAGCTCTGGCCCGTGTCTCAAAATCTCTGATGTTACATTGCACAAGATAAAAATATATCATCATGAAC
AATAAAACTGTCTGCTTACATAAACAGTAATACAAGGGGTGTTATGAGCCATATTCAACGGGAAACGTCG
AGGCCGCGATTAAATTCCAACATGGATGCTGATTTATATGGGTATAAATGGGCTCGCGATAATGTCGGGC
AATCAGGTGCGACAATCTATCGCTTGTATGGGAAGCCCGATGCGCCAGAGTTGTTTCTGAAACATGGCAA
AGGTAGCGTTGCCAATGATGTTACAGATGAGATGGTCAGACTAAACTGGCTGACGGAATTTATGCCTCTT
CCGACCATCAAGCATTTTATCCGTACTCCTGATGATGCATGGTTACTCACCACTGCGATCCCCGGAAAAA
CAGCATTCCAGGTATTAGAAGAATATCCTGATTCAGGTGAAAATATTGTTGATGCGCTGGCAGTGTCCCT
GCGCCGGTTGCATTCGATTCCTGTTTGTAATTGTCCTTTTAACAGCGATCGCGTATTTCGTCTCGCTCAG
GCGCAATCACGAATGAATAACGGTTTGGTTGATGCGAGTGATTTTGATGACGAGCGTAATGGCTGGCCTG
TTGAACAAGTCTGGAAAGAAATGCATAAACTTTTGCCATTCTCACCGGATTCAGTCGTCACTCATGGTGA
TTTCTCACTTGATAACCTTATTTTTGACGAGGGGAAATTAATAGGTTGTATTGATGTTGGGCGAGTCGGA
ATCGCAGACCGATACCAGGATCTTGCCATCCTATGGAACTGCCTCGGTGAGTTTTCTCCTTCATTACAGA
AACGGCTTTTTCAAAAATATGGTATTGATAATCCTGATATGAATAAATTGCAGTTTCATTTGATGCTCGA
TGAGTTTTTCTAATCAGAATTGGTTAATTGGTTGTAACATTATTCAGATTGGGCCCCGTTCCACTGAGCG
TCAGACCCCGTAGAAAAGATCAAAGGATCTTCTTGAGATCCTTTTTTTCTGCGCGTAATCTGCTGCTTGC
AAACAAAAAAACCACCGCTACCAGCGGTGGTTTGTTTGCCGGATCAAGAGCTACCAACTCTTTTTCCGAG
GGTAACTGGCTTCAGCAGAGCGCAGATACCAAATACTGTTCTTCTAGTGTAGCCGTAGTTAGGCCACCAC
TTCAAGAACTCTGTAGCACCGCCTACATACCTCGCTCTGCTAATCCTGTTACCAGTGGCTGCTGCCAGTG
GCGATAAGTCGTGTCTTACCGGGTTGGACTCAAGACGATAGTTACCGGATAAGGCGCAGCGGTCGGGCTG
AACGGGGGGTTCGTGCACACAGCCCAGCTTGGAGCGAACGACCTACACCGAACTGAGATACCTACAGCGT
GAGCTATGAGAAAGCGCCACGCTTCCCGAAGGGAGAAAGGCGGACAGGTATCCGGTAAGCGGCAGGGTCG
GAACAGGAGAGCGCACGAGGGAGCTTCCAGGGGGAAACGCCTGGTATCTTTATAGTCCTGTCGGGTTTCG
CCACCTCTGACTTGAGCGTCGATTTTTGTGATGCTCGTCAGGGGGGCGGAGCCTATGGAAAAACGCCAGC
AACGCGGCCTTTTTACGGTTCCTGGCCTTTTGCTGGCCTTTTGCTCACATGTT
Features (pLannotate 1.2.2; 12 found; start..end, strand, type, name):
      1..46      +  rep_origin     RSF ori (fragment): Plasmids containing the RSF 1030 origin of replication can be propagated in E. coli cells that contain additional plasmids with compatible origins.
    106..149     -  terminator     rrnB T1 terminator: Escherichia coli rrnB; transcription terminator T1 from the E. coli rrnB gene
    281..308     +  terminator     rrnB T2 terminator: transcription terminator T2 from the E. coli rrnB gene
    358..457     +  protein_bind   attL1: mutant version of attL; recombination site for the Gateway® LR reaction LR Clonase™
    888..1628    +  CDS            gltI (fragment): GLTI_ECOLI - Also known as ybeJ, yzzK. Experimental evidence at protein level: Swiss-Prot protein existence level 1. Part of the ABC transporter complex GltIJKL involved in glutamate and aspartate uptake. Binds to both glutamate and aspartate. From Escherichia coli (strain K12).
   1644..2360    +  CDS            cEGFP: cEGFP is a basic (constitutively fluorescent) green fluorescent protein published in 2008, derived from Aequorea victoria.
   2373..2441    +  CDS            gltI (fragment): GLTI_ECOLI - Also known as ybeJ, yzzK. Experimental evidence at protein level: Swiss-Prot protein existence level 1. Part of the ABC transporter complex GltIJKL involved in glutamate and aspartate uptake. Binds to both glutamate and aspartate. From Escherichia coli (strain K12).
   2469..2492    +  CDS            PDGFRβ TM domain (fragment): transmembrane domain from platelet derived growth factor receptor beta
   2496..3206    +  CDS            mRuby3: mRuby3 is a basic (constitutively fluorescent) red fluorescent protein published in 2016, derived from Entacmaea quadricolor. It has low acid sensitivity.
   3252..3351    -  protein_bind   attL2: mutant version of attL; recombination site for the Gateway® LR reaction LR Clonase™
   3474..4283    +  CDS            KanR: aminoglycoside phosphotransferase; aph(3')-Ia; confers resistance to kanamycin in bacteria or G418 (Geneticin®) in eukaryotes
   4373..4961    +  rep_origin     ori: high-copy-number ColE1/pMB1/pBR322/pUC origin of replication
