[The description below was written by a language model from this plasmid's Addgene catalogue record and pLannotate feature annotations shown in this document.]
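Description:
pENTR1a-MTS-jAspSnFR3-mRuby3 is a Gateway entry clone built on the pENTR1a backbone, about 5.0 kb in the full sequenced record. It is propagated in E. coli as a high-copy plasmid from a ColE1/pUC-type origin and selected with kanamycin through an aminoglycoside phosphotransferase (KanR) gene. rrnB T1 and T2 terminators lie upstream of the cloning region, where they insulate the insert from read-through transcription. As expected for an entry vector, no promoter for the insert is annotated. Expression depends on moving the cassette into a destination vector, which supplies the promoter and any delivery or selection elements.

The 2.7 kb insert, assembled by Gibson cloning, lies between attL1 and attL2, the sites recombined in the LR Clonase reaction. It encodes the genetically encoded aspartate biosensor jAspSnFR3. The feature table shows the sensor's architecture: fragments of the E. coli periplasmic glutamate/aspartate-binding protein GltI flank a GFP-derived fluorescent protein (annotated as cEGFP), an arrangement typical of sensors in which ligand binding modulates green fluorescence. An N-terminal mitochondrial targeting signal directs the protein to mitochondria, although the region upstream of the first GltI fragment is not separately annotated. The C terminus carries mRuby3, a constitutively red fluorescent protein that can plausibly serve as a reference signal for normalising sensor output, followed by a His-tag. A very short match labelled as a PDGFRβ transmembrane fragment, located just before mRuby3, is probably linker sequence rather than a functional domain.

The depositor notes an A-to-G substitution in attL2 that is not known to affect function. The construct serves as a shuttle for generating expression vectors to measure mitochondrial aspartate dynamics in living cells.
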