Addgene plasmid #203490: pENTR1a-MTS-jAspSnFR3-mRuby3
Purpose: Mitochondrial directed jAspSnFR3-mRuby3 in Gateway cloning entry vector
Depositing lab: Lucas Sullivan. Depositing organization: Fred Hutchinson Cancer Center. Publication: An engineered biosensor enables dynamic aspartate measurements in living cells. Davidsen K, Marvin JS, Aggarwal A, Brown TA, Sullivan LB. eLife. 2024 Feb 23;12:RP90024. doi: 10.7554/eLife.90024. PubMed 38393319.
Backbone
  Vector backbone: pENTR1a
  Vector type: Gateway entry vector
Growth in bacteria
  Bacterial resistance: Kanamycin, 50 μg/mL
  Growth temperature: 37°C
  Growth strain: DH5alpha
  Copy number: High Copy
Gene/Insert
  Gene/Insert name: MTS-jAspSnFR3
  Insert size (bp): 2709
  Tag / fusion protein: mRuby3 (C terminal on insert); His-tag (C terminal on insert); Mitochondrial localization signal (N terminal on insert)
  Cloning method: Gibson Cloning
  Sequencing primers: 5′ CCTGTTAGTTAGTTACTTAAGCTC
Terms and licenses: Academic/Nonprofit Terms; Industry Terms: Not Available to Industry
Depositor comments: Please note: Plasmid contains an A to G nucleotide mutation in attL2. This mutation is not known to affect plasmid function. Please visit https://doi.org/10.1101/2023.06.27.546775 for bioRxiv preprint.
How to cite: pENTR1a-MTS-jAspSnFR3-mRuby3 was a gift from Lucas Sullivan (Addgene plasmid # 203490 ; http://n2t.net/addgene:203490 ; RRID:Addgene_203490)
